Addgene plasmid #20481: pWZL Neo Myr Flag AKAP8L
Depositing lab: William Hahn & Jean Zhao. Depositing organization: Dana-Farber Cancer Institute. Publication: Integrative Genomic Approaches Identify IKBKE as a Breast Cancer Oncogene (Kinase Library Clones). Boehm JS, Zhao JJ, Yao J, Kim SY, Firestein R, Dunn IF, Sjostrom SK, Garraway LA, Weremowicz S, Richardson AL, Greulich H, Stewart CJ, Mulvey LA, Shen RR, Ambrogio L, Hirozane-Kishikawa T, Hill DE, Vidal M, Meyerson M, Grenier JK, Hinkle G, Root DE, Roberts TM, Lander ES, Polyak K, Hahn WC. Cell. 2007 Jun 15. 129(6):1065-1079. 10.1016/j.cell.2007.03.052 PubMed 17574021.
Backbone
  Vector backbone: pWZL-Neo-Myr-Flag-DEST
  Backbone manufacturer: William Hahn Lab (available at Addgene, #15300)
  Vector type: Mammalian Expression, Retroviral
  Selectable markers: Neomycin (select with G418)
Growth in bacteria
  Bacterial resistance: Ampicillin, 100 μg/mL
  Growth temperature: 37°C
  Growth strain: Stbl3
  Growth instructions: Stbl3 cells to prevent recombination.
  Copy number: Unknown
Gene/Insert
  Gene/Insert name: AKAP8L (alt name: A kinase (PRKA) anchor protein 8-like)
  Species: H. sapiens (human)
  Entrez Gene: AKAP8L (a.k.a. HA95, HAP95, NAKAP, NAKAP95)
  Tag / fusion protein: Myr (N terminal on backbone); Flag (N terminal on backbone)
  Cloning method: Gateway Cloning
  Sequencing primers: 5′ pWZL-Fwd (GAA CCT CCT CGT TCG ACC); 3′ pWZL-Rev (TTC CGG GCC CTC ACA TTG)
Resource information
  A portion of this plasmid was derived from a plasmid made by: 3-H6
Terms and licenses: Academic/Nonprofit Terms; Industry Terms: Not Available to Industry
Depositor comments: ORFs were cloned into Gateway compatible pEntry vectors. An LR recombination reaction was performed to move the ORF to pWZL-Neo-Myr-Flag DEST such that the ORF would have 5' myristoylation and flag tags. This plasmid is part of a kinase library, and the gene has been verified, but has not been fully sequenced for minor mutations. Please see the following link for plasmids from this article that are not part of the kinase library http://www.addgene.org/pubmed/17574021
How to cite: pWZL Neo Myr Flag AKAP8L was a gift from William Hahn & Jean Zhao (Addgene plasmid # 20481 ; http://n2t.net/addgene:20481 ; RRID:Addgene_20481)
