[The description below was written by a language model from this plasmid's Addgene catalogue record and pLannotate feature annotations shown in this document.]
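Description:
pWZL Neo Myr Flag AKAP8L is a Moloney murine leukemia virus–based retroviral vector for stable expression of human AKAP8L (A kinase anchor protein 8-like, also called HA95 or NAKAP95) in mammalian cells. It was made by a Gateway LR reaction that moved the open reading frame from an entry clone into the pWZL-Neo-Myr-Flag-DEST backbone. In bacteria it is maintained through a high-copy ColE1/pUC-type origin and ampicillin resistance. The feature table also detects an M13 phage origin, a fragment of Epstein-Barr virus oriP, and a small lacI remnant in the backbone.

The annotated viral unit begins with a CMV enhancer/promoter joined to partial LTR sequence, which would drive transcription of the viral genomic RNA in packaging cells. This is followed by a packaging signal and a truncated gag region that aid encapsidation. Downstream lies a Src-derived N-myristoylation signal, and the catalogue record also lists an N-terminal Flag tag, although the annotation does not call it separately. These tags precede the AKAP8L sequence, which is flanked by attB1 and attB2 sites. The myristoylation signal targets the fusion protein to membranes, and Flag allows its detection. An EMCV IRES then links a neomycin phosphotransferase gene to the same transcript, so transduced cells can be selected with G418, and a 3' LTR closes the provirus.

The annotation matches AKAP8L only as a fragment of about 720 nt, so the clone may not encode the full reference protein. The depositor notes that gene identity was verified but the insert was not fully sequenced. The plasmid belongs to a myristoylated kinase ORF library used in gain-of-function screens for oncogenes.
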