Features (pLannotate 1.2.2; 19 found; start..end, strand, type, name):
      3..380     +  enhancer       CMV enhancer: human cytomegalovirus immediate early enhancer
    382..581     +  promoter       CMV promoter: human cytomegalovirus (CMV) immediate early promoter
    598..742     +  LTR            3' LTR (ΔU3) (fragment): self-inactivating 3' long terminal repeat (LTR) from Moloney murine leukemia virus
    864..1138    +  misc_feature   MESV Ψ (fragment): packaging signal of murine embryonic stem cell virus
   1205..1621    +  CDS            gag (truncated): truncated Moloney murine leukemia virus (MMLV) gag gene lacking the start codon
   1669..1686    +  CDS            myr (fragment): N-myristoylation signal from Src kinase (Pellman et al., 1985; Kaplan et al., 1988)
   1742..1759    +  protein_bind   attB1 (fragment): mutant version of attB; core recombination site for the Gateway® BP reaction BP Clonase™
   1765..2487    +  CDS            AKAP8L (fragment): AKP8L_HUMAN - Also known as NAKAP, NAKAP95. Experimental evidence at protein level: Swiss-Prot protein existence level 1. (Microbial infection) In case of HIV-1 infection, involved in the DHX9-promoted annealing of host tRNA(Lys3) to viral genomic RNA as a primer in reverse transcription; in vitro negatively regulates DHX9 annealing activity. From Homo sapiens (Human).
   2493..2516    -  protein_bind   attB2: mutant version of attB; recombination site for the Gateway® BP reaction BP Clonase™
   2575..3036    +  misc_feature   IRES: internal ribosome entry site (IRES) of the encephalomyocarditis virus (EMCV)
   3041..3832    +  CDS            neo: KKA2_KLEPN - Also known as kan, nptII. Experimental evidence at protein level: Swiss-Prot protein existence level 1. Resistance to kanamycin, neomycin, paromomycin, ribostamycin, butirosin and gentamicin B. From Klebsiella pneumoniae.
   3900..4021    +  LTR            3' LTR (ΔU3) (fragment): self-inactivating 3' long terminal repeat (LTR) from Moloney murine leukemia virus
   4022..4491    +  LTR            LTR: long terminal repeat from Moloney murine leukemia virus
   4527..4631    +  promoter       AmpR promoter: bla
   4632..5492    +  CDS            AmpR: β-lactamase; bla; confers resistance to ampicillin, carbenicillin, and related antibiotics
   5651..7002    +  rep_origin     oriP (fragment): Epstein-Barr virus oriP replication origin (Yates et al., 2000)
   7258..7846    +  rep_origin     ori: high-copy-number ColE1/pMB1/pBR322/pUC origin of replication
   8029..8081    +  CDS            lacI (fragment): lac repressor; lacI; The lac repressor binds to the lac operator to inhibit transcription in E. coli. This inhibition can be relieved by adding lactose or isopropyl-β-D-thiogalactopyranoside (IPTG).
   8097..8548    -  rep_origin     M13 ori (sequence partly withheld): M13 bacteriophage origin of replication; arrow indicates direction of (+) strand synthesis
>Addgene plasmid #20481 | pWZL Neo Myr Flag AKAP8L | addgene full sequence | sequence record 203982 | Addgene NGS Result
GGCATTGATTATTGACTAGTTATTAATAGTAATCAATTACGGGGTCATTAGTTCATAGCCCATATATGGA
GTTCCGCGTTACATAACTTACGGTAAATGGCCCGCCTGGCTGACCGCCCAACGACCCCCGCCCATTGACG
TCAATAATGACGTATGTTCCCATAGTAACGCCAATAGGGACTTTCCATTGACGTCAATGGGTGGAGTATT
TACGGTAAACTGCCCACTTGGCAGTACATCAAGTGTATCATATGCCAAGTCCGCCCCCTATTGACGTCAA
TGACGGTAAATGGCCCGCCTGGCATTATGCCCAGTACATGACCTTACGGGACTTTCCTACTTGGCAGTAC
ATCTACGTATTAGTCATCGCTATTACCATGGTGATGCGGTTTTGGCAGTACACCAATGGGCGTGGATAGC
GGTTTGACTCACGGGGATTTCCAAGTCTCCACCCCATTGACGTCAATGGGAGTTTGTTTTGGCACCAAAA
TCAACGGGACTTTCCAAAATGTCGTAATAACCCCGCCCCGTTGACGCAAATGGGCGGTAGGCGTGTACGG
TGGGAGGTCTATATAAGCAGAGCTGGTTTAGTGAACCGCGCCAGTCCTCCGATTGACTGAGTCGCCCGGG
TACCCGTGTATCCAATAAACCCTCTTGCAGTTGCATCCGACTTGTGGTCTCGCTGTTCCTTGGGAGGGTC
TCCTCTGAGTGATTGACTACCCGTCAGCGGGGGTCTTTCATTTGGGGGCTCGTCCGGGATCGGGAGACCC
CTGCCCAGGGACCACCGACCCACCACCGGGAGGCAAGCTGGCCAGCAACTTATCTGTGTCTGTCCGATTG
TCTAGTGTCTATGACTGATTTTATGCGCCTGCGTCGGTACTAGTTAGCTAACTAGCTCTGTATCTGGCGG
ACCCGTGGTGGAACTGACGAGTTCTGAACACCCGGCCGCAACCCTGGGAGACGTCCCAGGGACTTTGGGG
GCCGTTTTTGTGGCCCGACCTGAGGAAGGGAGTCGATGTGGAATCCGACCCCGTCAGGATATGTGGTTCT
GGTAGGAGACGAGAACCTAAAACAGTTCCCGCCTCCGTCTGAATTTTTGCTTTCGGTTTGGAACCGAAGC
CGCGCGTCTTGTCTGCTGCAGCGCTGCAGCATCGTTCTGTGTTGTCTCTGTCTGACTGTGTTTCTGTATT
TGTCTGAAAATTAGGGCCAGACTGTTACCACTCCCTTAAGTTTGACCTTAGGTCACTGGAAAGATGTCGA
GCGGATCGCTCACAACCAGTCGGTAGATGTCAAGAAGAGACGTTGGGTTACCTTCTGCTCTGCAGAATGG
CCAACCTTTAACGTCGGATGGCCGCGAGACGGCACCTTTAACCGAGACCTCATCACCCAGGTTAAGATCA
AGGTCTTTTCACCTGGCCCGCATGGACACCCAGACCAGGTCCCCTACATCGTGACCTGGGAAGCCTTGGC
TTTTGACCCCCCTCCCTGGGTCAAGCCCTTTGTACACCCTAAGCCTCCGCCTCCTCTTCCTCCATCCGCC
CCGTCTCTCCCCCTTGAACCTCCTCGTTCGACCCCGCCTCGATCCTCCCTTTATCCAGCCCTCACTCCTT
CTCTAGGCGCCGGCCGGATCCAGAATTCGCCACCATGGGGTCTTCAAAATCTAAACCAAAGGACCCCAGC
CAGCGCCGGCGCAGGATCCGAGGTTACCTTGACTACAAAGACGATGACGACAAGCAATTGACAAGTTTGT
ACAAAAAAGTTGGCATGAGCTACACAGGCTTTGTCCAGGGATCTGAAACCACTTTGCAGTCGACATACTC
GGATACCAGCGCTCAGCCCACCTGTGATTATGGATATGGAACTTGGAACTCTGGGACAAATAGAGGCTAC
GAGGGCTATGGCTATGGCTATGGCTATGGCCAGGATAACACCACCAACTATGGGTATGGTATGGCCACTT
CACACTCTTGGGAAATGCCTAGCTCTGACACAAATGCAAACACTAGTGCCTCGGGTAGCGCCAGTGCCGA
TTCCGTTTTATCCAGAATTAACCAGCGCTTAGATATGGTGCCGCATTTGGAGACAGACATGATGCAAGGA
GGCGTGTACGGCTCAGGTGGAGAAAGGTATGACTCTTATGAGTCCTGCGACTCGAGGGCCGTCCTGAGTG
AGCGCGACCTGTACCGGTCAGGCTATGACTACAGCGAGCTTGACCCTGAGATGGAAATGGCCTATGAGGG
CCAATACGATGCCTACCGCGACCAGTTCCGCATGCGTGGCAACGACACCTTCGGTCCCAGGGCACAGGGC
TGGGCCCGGGATGCCCGGAGCGGCCGGCCAATGGCCTCAGGCTATGGGCGCATGTGGGAAGACCCCATGG
GGGCCCGGGGCCAGTGCATGTCTGGTGCCTCTCGGCTGCCCTCCCTCTTCTCCCAGAACATCATCCCCGA
GTACGGCATGTTCCAGGGCATGCGAGGCGGGGGCGCCCCGTGCCCAACTTTCTTGTACAAAGTGGTTTGA
TCTAGTCGACCAATTCCGGTTATTTTCCACCATATTGCCGTCTTTTGGCAATGTGAGGGCCCGGAAACCT
GGCCCTGTCTTCTTGACGAGCATTCCTAGGGGTCTTTCCCCTCTCGCCAAAGGAATGCAAGGTCTGTTGA
ATGTCGTGAAGGAAGCAGTTCCTCTGGAAGCTTCTTGAAGACAAACAACGTCTGTAGCGACCCTTTGCAG
GCAGCGGAACCCCCCACCTGGCGACAGGTGCCTCTGCGGCCAAAAGCCACGTGTATAAGATACACCTGCA
AAGGCGGCACAACCCCAGTGCCACGTTGTGAGTTGGATAGTTGTGGAAAGAGTCAAATGGCTCTCCTCAA
GCGTATTCAACAAGGGGCTGAAGGATGCCCAGAAGGTACCCCATTGTATGGGATCTGATCTGGGGCCTCG
GTGCACATGCTTTACATGTGTTTAGTCGAGGTTAAAAAACGTCTAGGCCCCCCGAACCACGGGGACGTGG
TTTTCCTTTGAAAAACACGATGATAATACCATGATTGAACAAGATGGATTGCACGCAGGTTCTCCGGCCG
CTTGGGTGGAGAGGCTATTCGGCTATGACTGGGCACAACAGACAATCGGCTGCTCTGATGCCGCCGTGTT
CCGGCTGTCAGCGCAGGGGCGCCCGGTTCTTTTTGTCAAGACCGACCTGTCCGGTGCCCTGAATGAACTG
CAGGACGAGGCAGCGCGGCTATCGTGGCTGGCCACGACGGGCGTTCCTTGCGCAGCTGTGCTCGACGTTG
TCACTGAAGCGGGAAGGGACTGGCTGCTATTGGGCGAAGTGCCGGGGCAGGATCTCCTGTCATCTCACCT
TGCTCCTGCCGAGAAAGTATCCATCATGGCTGATGCAATGCGGCGGCTGCATACGCTTGATCCGGCTACC
TGCCCATTCGACCACCAAGCGAAACATCGCATCGAGCGAGCACGTACTCGGATGGAAGCCGGTCTTGTCG
ATCAGGATGATCTGGACGAAGAGCATCAGGGGCTCGCGCCAGCCGAACTGTTCGCCAGGCTCAAGGCGCG
CATGCCCGACGGCGAGGATCTCGTCGTGACCCATGGCGATGCCTGCTTGCCGAATATCATGGTGGAAAAT
GGCCGCTTTTCTGGATTCATCGACTGTGGCCGGCTGGGTGTGGCGGACCGCTATCAGGACATAGCGTTGG
CTACCCGTGATATTGCTGAAGAGCTTGGCGGCGAATGGGCTGACCGCTTCCTCGTGCTTTACGGTATCGC
CGCTCCCGATTCGCAGCGCATCGCCTTCTATCGCCTTCTTGACGAGTTCTTCTGAGCGGGACTCTGGGGT
TCGCATCGATAAAATAAAAGATTTTATTTAGTCTCCAGAAAAAGGGGGGAATGAAAGACCCCACCTGTAG
GTTTGGCAAGCTAGCTTAAGTAACGCCATTTTGCAAGGCATGGAAAAATACATAACTGAGAATAGAGAAG
TTCAGATCAAGGTCAGGAACAGATGGAACAGCTGAATATGGGCCAAACAGGATATCTGTGGTAAGCAGTT
CCTGCCCCGGCTCAGGGCCAAGAACAGATGGAACAGCTGAATATGGGCCAAACAGGATATCTGTGGTAAG
CAGTTCCTGCCCCGGCTCAGGGCCAAGAACAGATGGTCCCCAGATGCGGTCCAGCCCTCAGCAGTTTCTA
GAGAACCATCAGATGTTTCCAGGGTGCCCCAAGGACCTGAAATGACCCTGTGCCTTATTTGAACTAACCA
ATCAGTTCGCTTCTCGCTTCTGTTCGCGCGCTTCTGCTCCCCGAGCTCAATAAAAGAGCCCACAACCCCT
CACTCGGGGCGCCAGTCCTCCGATTGACTGAGTCGCCCGGGTACCCGTGTATCCAATAAACCCTCTTGCA
GTTGCATCCGACTTGTGGTCTCGCTGTTCCTTGGGAGGGTCTCCTCTGAGTGATTGACTACCCGTCAGCG
GGGGTCTTTCACAGGCCAGTGGGGCCGCACTTTTCGGGGAAATGTGCGCGGAACCCCTATTTGTTTATTT
TTCTAAATACATTCAAATATGTATCCGCTCATGAGACAATAACCCTGATAAATGCTTCAATAATATTGAA
AAAGGAAGAGTATGAGTATTCAACATTTCCGTGTCGCCCTTATTCCCTTTTTTGCGGCATTTTGCCTTCC
TGTTTTTGCTCACCCAGAAACGCTGGTGAAAGTAAAAGATGCTGAAGATCAGTTGGGTGCACGAGTGGGT
TACATCGAACTGGATCTCAACAGCGGTAAGATCCTTGAGAGTTTTCGCCCCGAAGAACGTTTTCCAATGA
TGAGCACTTTTAAAGTTCTGCTATGTGGCGCGGTATTATCCCGTATTGACGCCGGGCAAGAGCAACTCGG
TCGCCGCATACACTATTCTCAGAATGACTTGGTTGAGTACTCACCAGTCACAGAAAAGCATCTTACGGAT
GGCATGACAGTAAGAGAATTATGCAGTGCTGCCATAACCATGAGTGATAACACTGCGGCCAACTTACTTC
TGACAACGATCGGAGGACCGAAGGAGCTAACCGCTTTTTTGCACAACATGGGGGATCATGTAACTCGCCT
TGATCGTTGGGAACCGGAGCTGAATGAAGCCATACCAAACGACGAGCGTGACACCACGATGCCTGTAGCA
ATGGCAACAACGTTGCGCAAACTATTAACTGGCGAACTACTTACTCTAGCTTCCCGGCAACAATTAATAG
ACTGGATGGAGGCGGATAAAGTTGCAGGACCACTTCTGCGCTCGGCCCTTCCGGCTGGCTGGTTTATTGC
TGATAAATCTGGAGCCGGTGAGCGTGGGTCTCGCGGTATCATTGCAGCACTGGGGCCAGATGGTAAGCCC
TCCCGTATCGTAGTTATCTACACGACGGGGAGTCAGGCAACTATGGATGAACGAAATAGACAGATCGCTG
AGATAGGTGCCTCACTGATTAAGCATTGGTAACTGTCAGACCAAGTTTACTCATATATACTTTAGATTGA
TTTGCGGCCGCGAAAAGGACAAGCAGCGAAAATTCACGCCCCCTTGGGAGGTGGCGGCATATGCAAAGGA
TAGCACTCCCACTCTACTACTGGGTATCATATGCTGACTGTATATGCATGAGGATAGCATATGCTACCCG
GATACAGATTAGGATAGCATATACTACCCAGATATAGATTAGGATAGCATATGCTACCCAGATATAGATT
AGGATAGCCTATGCTACCCAGATATAAATTAGGATAGCATATACTACCCAGATATAGATTAGGATAGCAT
ATGCTACCCAGATATAGATTAGGATAGCCTATGCTACCCAGATATAGATTAGGATAGCATATGCTATCCA
GATATTTGGGTAGTATATGCTACCCATGGCAACATTAGCCCACCGTGCTCTCAGCGACCTCGTGAATATG
AGGACCAACAACCCTGTGCTTGGCGCTCAGGCGCAAGTGTGTGTAATTTGTCCTCCAGATCGCAGCAATC
GCGCCCCTATCTTGGCCCGCCCACCTACTTATGCAGGTATTCCCCGGGGTGCCATTAGTGGTTTTGTGGG
CAAGTGGTTTGACCGCAGTGGTTAGCGGGGTTACAATCAGCCAAGTTATTACACCCTTATTTTACAGTCC
AAAACCGCAGGGCGGCGTGTGGGGGCTGACGCGTGCCCCCACTCCACAATTTCAAAAAAAAGAGTGGCCA
CTTGTCTTTGTTTATGGGCCCCATTGGCGTGGAGCCCCGTTTAATTTTCGGGGGTGTTAGAGACAACCAG
TGGAGTCCGCTGCTGTCGGCGTCCACTCTCTTTCCCCTTGTTACAAATAGAGTGTAACAACATGGTTCAC
CTGTCTTGGTCCCTGCCTGGGACACATCTTAATAACCCCAGTATCATATTGCACTAGGATTATGTGTTGC
CCATAGCCATAAATTCGTGTGAGATGGACATCCAGTCTTTACGGCTTGTCCCCACCCCATGGATTTCTAT
TGTTAAAGATATTCAGAATGTTTCATTCCTACACTAGTATTTATTGCCCAAGGGGTTTGTGAGGGTTATA
TTGGTGTCATAGCACAATGCCACCACTGAACCCCCCGTCCAAATTTTATTCTGGGGGCGTCACCTGAAAC
CTTGTTTTCGAGCACCTCACATACACCTTACTGTTCACAACTCAGCAGTTATTCTATTAGCTAAACGAAG
GAGAATGAAGAAGCAGGCGAAGATTCAGGAGAGTTCACTGCCCGCTCCTTGATCTTCAGCCACTGCCCTT
GTGACTAAAATGGTTCACTACCCTCGTGGAATCCTGACCCCATGTAAATAAAACCGTGACAGCTCATGGG
GTGGGAGATATCGCTGTTCCTTAGGACCCTTTTACTAACCCTAATTCGATAGCATATGCTTCCCGTTGGG
TAACATATGCTATTGAATTAGGGTTAGTCTGGATAGTATATACTACTACCCGGGAAGCATATGCTACCCG
TTTAGGGTTAACAAGGGGGCCTTATAAACACTATTGCTAATGCCCTCTTGAGGGTCCGCTTATCGGTAGC
TACACAGGCCCCTCTGATTGACGTTGGTGTAGCCTCCCGTAGTCTTCCTGGGCCCCTGGGAGGTACATGT
CGGCCGCAAAAGGATCTAGGTGAAGATCCTTTTTGATAATCTCATGACCAAAATCCCTTAACGTGAGTTT
TCGTTCCACTGAGCGTCAGACCCCGTAGAAAAGATCAAAGGATCTTCTTGAGATCCTTTTTTTCTGCGCG
TAATCTGCTGCTTGCAAACAAAAAAACCACCGCTACCAGCGGTGGTTTGTTTGCCGGATCAAGAGCTACC
AACTCTTTTTCCGAAGGTAACTGGCTTCAGCAGAGCGCAGATACCAAATACTGTTCTTCTAGTGTAGCCG
TAGTTAGGCCACCACTTCAAGAACTCTGTAGCACCGCCTACATACCTCGCTCTGCTAATCCTGTTACCAG
TGGCTGCTGCCAGTGGCGATAAGTCGTGTCTTACCGGGTTGGACTCAAGACGATAGTTACCGGATAAGGC
GCAGCGGTCGGGCTGAACGGGGGGTTCGTGCACACAGCCCAGCTTGGAGCGAACGACCTACACCGAACTG
AGATACCTACAGCGTGAGCTATGAGAAAGCGCCACGCTTCCCGAAGGGAGAAAGGCGGACAGGTATCCGG
TAAGCGGCAGGGTCGGAACAGGAGAGCGCACGAGGGAGCTTCCAGGGGGAAACGCCTGGTATCTTTATAG
TCCTGTCGGGTTTCGCCACCTCTGACTTGAGCGTCGATTTTTGTGATGCTCGTCAGGGGGGCGGAGCCTA
TGGAAAAACGCCAGCAACGCGGCCTTTTTACGGTTCCTGGCCTTTTGCTGGCCTTTTGCTCACATGTTCT
TTCCTGCGTTATCCCCTGATTCTGTGGATAACCGTATTACCGCCTTTGAGTGAGCTGATACCGCTCGCCG
CAGCCGAACGACCGAGCGCAGCGAGTCAGTGAGCGAGGAAGCGGAAGAGCGCCCAATACGCAAACCGCCT
CTCCCCGCGCGTTGGCCGATTCATTAATGCAACTATGGTTGGCGCGTTGTAAACGTTAATATTTTGTTAA
AATTCGCGTTAAATTTTTGTTAAATCAGCTCATTTTTTAACCAATAGACCGAAATCGGCAAAATCCCTTA
TAAATCAAAAGAATAGCCCGAGATAGAGT
[37 nt withheld, positions 8220-8256]
AAAGAACGTGGACTCCAACGTCAAAGG
[141 nt withheld, positions 8284-8424]
G
[46 nt withheld, positions 8426-8471]
A
[76 nt withheld, positions 8473-8548]
CCGATCTTCAATATTGGCCATTAGCCATATTATTCATTGGTTATATAGCATAAATCAATATTGGCTATTG
GCCATTGCATACGTTGTATCTATATCATAATATGTACATTTATATTGGCTCATGTCCAATATGACCGCCA
TGTT
