>Addgene plasmid #20481 | pWZL Neo Myr Flag AKAP8L | addgene partial sequence | sequence record 26303 | 20481 with pWZL-Fwd
CTCCTTCTCTAGGCGCCGGCCGGATCCAGAATTCGCCACCATGGGGTCTTCAAAATCTAAACCAAAGGAC
CCCAGCCAGCGCCGGCGCAGGATCCGAGGTTACCTTGACTACAAAGACGATGACGACAAGCAATTGACAA
GTTTGTACAAAAAAGTTGGCATGAGCTACACAGGCTTTGTCCAGGGATCTGAAACCACTTTGCAGTCGAC
ATACTCGGATACCAGCGCTCAGCCCACCTGTGATTATGGATATGGAACTTGGAACTCTGGGACAAATAGA
GGCTACGAGGGCTATGGCTATGGCTATGGCTATGGCCAGGATAACACCACCAACTATGGGTATGGTATGG
CCACTTCACACTCTTGGGAAATGCCTAGCTCTGACACAAATGCAAACACTAGTGCCTCGGGTAGCGCCAG
TGCCGATTCCGTTTTATCCAGAATTAACCAGCGCTTAGATATGGTGCCGCATTTGGAGACAGACATGATG
CAAGGAGGCGTGTACGGCTCAGGTGGAGAAAGGTATGACTCTTATGAGTCCTGCGACTCGAGGGCCGTCC
TGAGTGAGCGCGACCTGTACCGGTCAGGCTATGACTACNGCGAGCTTGACCCTGAGATGGAAATGGCCTA
TGAGGGCCAATACGATGCCTACCGCGACCAGTTCCGCATGCGTGGCAACGACACCTTCGGTCCCNGGGCA
CAGGGCTGGGCCCGGGATGCCCGGAGCGGCCGGCCAATGGCCTC
