>Addgene plasmid #20481 | pWZL Neo Myr Flag AKAP8L | addgene partial sequence | sequence record 207330 | IRES-R 5'-CCTCACATTGCCAAAAGACG-3'
GGAATTGGTCGACTAGATCAAACCACTTTGTACAAGAAAGTTGGGCACGGGGCGCCCCCGCCTCGCATGC
CCTGGAACATGCCGTACTCGGGGATGATGTTCTGGGAGAAGAGGGAGGGCAGCCGAGAGGCACCAGACAT
GCACTGGCCCCGGGCCCCCATGGGGTCTTCCCACATGCGCCCATAGCCTGAGGCCATTGGCCGGCCGCTC
CGGGCATCCCGGGCCCAGCCCTGTGCCCTGGGACCGAAGGTGTCGTTGCCACGCATGCGGAACTGGTCGC
GGTAGGCATCGTATTGGCCCTCATAGGCCATTTCCATCTCAGGGTCAAGCTCGCTGTAGTCATAGCCTGA
CCGGTACAGGTCGCGCTCACTCAGGACGGCCCTCGAGTCGCAGGACTCATAAGAGTCATACCTTTCTCCA
CCTGAGCCGTACACGCCTCCTTGCATCATGTCTGTCTCCAAATGCGGCACCATATCTAAGCGCTGGTTAA
TTCTGGATAAAACGGAATCGGCACTGGCGCTACCCGAGGCACTAGTGTTTGCATTTGTGTCAGAGCTAGG
CATTTCCCAAGAGTGTGAAGTGGCCATACCATACCCATAGTTGGTGGTGTTATCCTGGCCATAGCCATAG
CCATAGCCATAGCCCTCGTAGCCTCTATTTGTCCCAGAGTTCCAAGTTCCATATCCATAATCACAGGTGG
GCTGAGCGCTGGTATCCGAGTATGTCGACTGCAAAGTGGTTTCAGATCCCTGGACAAAGCCTGTGTAGCT
CATGCCAACTTTTTTGTACAAACTT
